>Addgene plasmid #226302 | pJB43 | addgene full sequence | sequence record 449914 | Addgene NGS Result
TCTGATGTTACATTGCACAAGATAAAAATATATCATCATGAACAATAAAACTGTCTGCTTACATAAACAG
TAATACAAGGGGTGTTATGAGCCATATTCAACGGGAAACGTCTTGCTCGAGGCCGCGATTAAATTCCAAC
ATGGATGCTGATTTATATGGGTATAAATGGGCTCGCGATAATGTCGGGCAATCAGGTGCGACAATCTATC
GATTGTATGGGAAGCCCGATGCGCCAGAGTTGTTTCTGAAACATGGCAAAGGTAGCGTTGCCAATGATGT
TACAGATGAGATGGTCAGACTAAACTGGCTGACGGAATTTATGCCTCTTCCGACCATCAAGCATTTTATC
CGTACTCCTGATGATGCATGGTTACTCACCACTGCGATCCCCGGGAAAACAGCATTCCAGGTATTAGAAG
AATATCCTGATTCAGGTGAAAATATTGTTGATGCGCTGGCAGTGTTCCTGCGCCGGTTGCATTCGATTCC
TGTTTGTAATTGTCCTTTTAACAGCGATCGCGTATTTCGACTCGCTCAGGCGCAATCACGAATGAATAAC
GGTTTGGTTGATGCGAGTGATTTTGATGACGAGCGTAATGGCTGGCCTGTTGAACAAGTCTGGAAAGAAA
TGCATAAGCTTTTGCCATTCTCACCGGATTCAGTCGTCACTCATGGTGATTTCTCACTTGATAACCTTAT
TTTTGACGAGGGGAAATTAATAGGTTGTATTGATGTTGGACGAGTCGGAATCGCAGACCGATACCAGGAT
CTTGCCATCCTATGGAACTGCCTCGGTGAGTTTTCTCCTTCATTACAGAAACGGCTTTTTCAAAAATATG
GTATTGATAATCCTGATATGAATAAATTGCAGTTTCATTTGATGCTCGATGAGTTTTTCTAATCAGAATT
GGTTAATTGGTTGTAACACTGGCAGAGCATTACGCTGACTTGACGGGACGGCGGCTTTGTTGAATAAATC
GAACTTTTGCTGAGTTGAAGGATCAGATCACGCATCTTCCCCTTACAGACAAGCTGTGACCGCCTCCGGG
AGCTGCATGTGTCAGAGGTTTTCACCGTCATCACCGAAACGCGCGAGGCAGCAGATCAATTCGCGCGCGA
AGGCGAAGCGGCATGCATTTACGTTGACACCATCGAATGGTGCAAAACCTTTCGCGGTATGGCATGATAG
CGCCCGGAAGAGAGTCAATTCAGGGTGGTGAATGTGAAACCAGTAACGTTATACGATGTCGCAGAGTATG
CCGGTGTCTCTTATCAGACCGTTTCCCGCGTGGTGAACCAGGCCAGCCACGTTTCTGCGAAAACGCGGGA
AAAAGTGGAAGCGGCGATGGCGGAGCTGAATTACATTCCCAACCGCGTGGCACAACAACTGGCGGGCAAA
CAGTCGTTGCTGATTGGCGTTGCCACCTCCAGTCTGGCCCTGCACGCGCCGTCGCAAATTGTCGCGGCGA
TTAAATCTCGCGCCGATCAACTGGGTGCCAGCGTGGTGGTGTCGATGGTAGAACGAAGCGGCGTCGAAGC
CTGTAAAGCGGCGGTGCACAATCTTCTCGCGCAACGCGTCAGTGGGCTGATCATTAACTATCCGCTGGAT
GACCAGGATGCCATTGCTGTGGAAGCTGCCTGCACTAATGTTCCGGCGTTATTTCTTGATGTCTCTGACC
AGACACCCATCAACAGTATTATTTTCTCCCATGAAGACGGTACGCGACTGGGCGTGGAGCATCTGGTCGC
ATTGGGTCACCAGCAAATCGCGCTGTTAGCGGGCCCATTAAGTTCTGTCTCGGCGCGTCTGCGTCTGGCT
GGCTGGCATAAATATCTCACTCGCAATCAAATTCAGCCGATAGCGGAACGGGAAGGCGACTGGAGTGCCA
TGTCCGGTTTTCAACAAACCATGCAAATGCTGAATGAGGGCATCGTTCCCACTGCGATGCTGGTTGCCAA
CGATCAGATGGCGCTGGGCGCAATGCGCGCCATTACCGAGTCCGGGCTGCGCGTTGGTGCGGATATCTCG
GTAGTGGGATACGACGATACCGAAGACAGCTCATGTTATATCCCGCCGTTAACCACCATCAAACAGGATT
TTCGCCTGCTGGGGCAAACCAGCGTGGACCGCTTGCTGCAACTCTCTCAGGGCCAGGCGGTGAAGGGCAA
TCAGCTGTTGCCCGTGTCACTGGTGAAAAGAAAAACCACCCTGGCGCCCAATACGCAAACCGCCTCTCCC
CGCGCGTTGGCCGATTCATTAATGCAGCTGGCACGACAGGTTTCCCGACTGGAAAGCGGGCAGTGAGCGC
AACGCAATTAATGTAAGTTAGCGCGAATTGATCTGGTTTGACAGCTTATCATCGACTGCACGGTGCACCA
ATGCTTCTGGCGTCAGGCAGCCATCGGAAGCTGTGGTATGGCTGTGCAGGTCGTAAATCACTGCATAATT
CGTGTCGCTCAAGGCGCACTCCCGTTCTGGATAATGTTTTTTGCGCCGACATCATAACGGTTCTGGCAAA
TATTCTGAAATGAGCTGTTGACAATTAATCATCCGGCTCGTATAATGTGTGGAATTGTGAGCGGATAACA
ATTTCACACAGGAAACAGACCATGTCCCCTTCACAGTCAGGAATGAATCCTGCCGACCTGAGCGGACTCT
CTGGCAAGGAACTGGCACGCGCACGCCGCGCTGCACTATCCAAGCAAGGGAAAGCAGCTGTTTCTAATAA
AACGGCTAGCGTAAACCGTAGCACTAAACAGGCGGCATCTTCGATCAATACAAATCAGGTGCGCTCTTCT
GTAAATGAAGTGCCCACTGATTACCAAATGGCGGATCAATTGTGCTCTACGATTGATCATGCTGACTTTG
GTACCGAAAGCAATCGCGTTAGAGATCTCTGCCGTCAACGCAGAGAGGCACTATCAACTATCGGTAAAAA
AGCGGTTAAAACCAACGGCAAGCCGTCGGGTCGCGTTCGACCACAGCAATCAGTGGTTCACAACGACGCA
ATGATCGAAAATGCCGGTGATACTAACCAATCATCGTCCACTTCATTAAATAATGAACTTTCCGAAATCT
GCTCCATAGCAGACGACATGCCGGAGCGTTTTGGTTCACAAGCCAAAACCGTCCGTGATATCTGCCGTGC
ACGCCGTCAAGCGCTCTCTGAGCGTGGAACTCGCGCCGTGCCGCCAAAGCCGCAATCTCAAGGTGGTCCA
GGACGCAATGGCTATCAAATTGATGGATACCTAGATACCGCACTTCATGGCCGCGATGCCGCCAAGCGCC
ACCGTGAAATGCTCTGTCAATACGGCCGCGGCACAGCACCTTCCTGCAAGCCAACAGGCCGTGTCAAAAA
TTCTGTACAGTCGGGCAACGCAGCGCCAAAAAAGGTTGAAACCGGTCACACCCTATCCGGCGGATCTGTT
ACGGGCACGCAAGTGGATCGTAAATCTCATGTGACTGGAAACGAGCCGGGCACTTGCCGAGCAGTCACGG
GCACCGAGTACGTAGGTACTGAGCAATTCACCTCTTTTTGCAATACCAGCCCCAAGCCAAATGCGACGAA
GGTCAATGTGACCACAACGGCTCGTGGTCGCCCTGTTAGCGGTACGGAAGTTTCACGGACCGAGAAGGTA
ACTGGCAACGAATCCGGTGTCTGCCGTAACGTTACCGGCACCGAATACATGAGTAATGAAGCTCACTTTT
CTCTATGTGGAACAGCCGCAAAGCCTTCACAAGCGGATAAAGTCATGTTCGGCGCCACAGCACGAACGCA
TCAAGTGGTCAGTGGCAGTGATGAATTCAGGCCCTCTTCTGTTACGGGTAACGAATCGGGTGCAAAACGC
ACAATTACCGGCTCGCAGTACGCAGACGAAGGTCTTGCGCGACTCACGATCAACGGAGCACCTGCAAAAG
TAGCCAGAACCCACACCTTTGCGGGCTCTGACGTTACCGGCACGGAAATCGGTCGCTCTACTCGCGTAAC
TGGTGATGAAAGCGGTTCGTGTCGTTCAATCTCAGGCACCGAGTATCTCAGTAACGAGCAATTCCAATCC
TTTTGTGACACAAAACCTCAACGCAGCCCGTTCAAGGTTGGCCAAGATCGCACGAACAAGGGTCAGTCTG
TGACTGGTAACTTGGTTGATCGTTCCGAACTGGTTACAGGTAACGAACCAGGTTCATGCTCTCGGGTTAC
AGGCTCTCAGTATGGCCAAAGCAAAATCTGCGGTGGTGGCGTGGGAAAAGTGCGCTCAATGCGCACCCTT
CGCGGCACCTCAGTATCTGGCCAACAGCTAGATCATGCCCCAAAGATGTCCGGTGACGAGCGCGGCGGGT
GCATGCCCGTCACCGGTAATGAGTACTACGGTCGTGAACATTTCGAACCGTTTTGTACGAGCACCCCAGA
GCCCGAAGCTCAATCAACTGAACAATCATTGACCTGTGAAGGACAAATTATTAGCGGCACTTCAGTTGAC
GCCAGTGATTTGGTCACAGGAAATGAAATCGGTGAACAGCAACTCATCAGCGGTGACGCCTATGTTGGCG
CGCAGCAGACAGGTTGCCTTCCCACTAGTCCACGCTTCAACCAAACTGGCAATGTTCAGTCAATGGGTTT
TAAGAACACCAATCAGCCAGAACAAAACTTTGCACCAGGTGAAGTAATGCCTACTGACTTTAGTATTCAA
ACCCCAGCTCGCTCGGCTCAGAATCGCATTACAGGTAACGACATTGCGCCCTCAGGTCGCATTACAGGCC
CTGGTATGCTGGCAACCGGCTTGATTACAGGAACCCCCGAATTCAGGCACGCTGCGCGCGAGTTGGTTGG
TTCTCCACAACCCATGGCAATGGCCATGGCCAACCGTAATAAGGCTGCTCAAGCACCTGTTGTGCAGCCA
GAAGTGGTTGCAACTCAGGAAAAGCCTGAGTTGGTATGTGCACCAAGAAGCGATCAAATGGATCGTGTGA
GTGGCGAAGGCAAAGAACGTTGCCACATCACTGGCGATGACTGGTCAGTTAACAAGCACATCACCGGTAC
AGCCGGTCAATGGGCGAGTGGTCGCAACCCTTCCATGCGCGGTAATGCGCGTGTGGTCGAAACCAGCGCG
TTTGCCAATCGCAATGTGCCAAAACCTGAAAAGCCGGGCTCCAAGATCACGGGCAGTAGTGGTAATGACA
CCCAAGGTAGTCTGATCACTTACTCCGGCGGCGCGCGCGGTTGAAGCGGTTAAGAGAAGATTTTCAGCCT
GATACAGATTAAATCAGAACGCAGAAGCGGTCTGATAAAACAGAATTTGCCTGGCGGCAGTAGCGCGGTG
GTCCCACCTGACCCCATGCCGAACTCAGAAGTGAAACGCCGTAGCGCCGATGGTAGTGTGGGGTATCCCC
ATGCGAGAGTAGGGAACTGCCAGGCATCAAATAAAACGAAAGGCTCAGTCGAAAGACTGGGCCTTTCGTT
TTATCTGTTGTTTGTCGGTGAACGCTCTCCTGAGTAGGACAAATCCGCCGGGAGCGGATTTGAACGTTGC
GAAGCAACGGCCCGGAGGGTGGCGGGCAGGACGCCCGCCATAAACTGCCAGGCATCAAATTAAGCAGAAG
GCCATCCTGACGGATGGCCTTTTCTGGCTGGATGATGGGGCGATTCAGGCCTGGTATGAGTCAGCAACAC
CTTCTTCACGAGGCAGACCTCAGCGCCCCCCCCCCCCTGCAGGTCGATCTGGTAACCCCAGCGCGGTTGC
TTTGTTCGATCCGCTGGCCGGTAAAACCCCAAGTTATCTATCTGGGAGCTTATCTTTGGGCCTATCGCAG
CAATAGCCTGGATGCGGGGCCGCCGATCGTGGTGTTCGACTATCAAACCGGCCGCAGTGGTCAACATGCC
GCCGAGTTTCTTCAGCACTGGCCAGCCAATGGACCAACCAATGGACCAACCAATGGACCAACCAATGTAC
CAACCAATGGACCAACCAATGGACCAACCAATGGGCAAGGCACCTTGATGGTCGATGACTACAGCGGGTA
CAAAGCCCTGTTCCGTGCGGGCGTGACCGAGCTTGGCTGCTGGGCCCATGCCCGGCGCAAGTTCTTTGAT
CTGCACAAGGCCAGCAATCATCCGGTTGCGCACGAGGCACTGTCGCGGATTGCCCGGTTGTATCTTGCAG
AAGAAGAGGCCCAAGGCATGGACATTGCGGGGCGGATGCAACACCGTGCCCTGCACAGCCTGCCGCAGTT
GCAGGACATGCACCAGTGGCTCAGAAATTGCATCAACGCATATAGCGCTAGCAGCACGCCATAGTGACTG
GCGATGCTGTCGGAATGGACGATATCCCGCAAGAGGCCCGGCAGTACCGGCATAACCAAGCCTATGCCCT
CATGACCAAAATCCCTTAACGTGAGTTTTCGTTCCACTGAGCGTCAGACCCCGTAGAAAAGATCAAAGGA
TCTTCTTGAGATCCTTTTTTTCTGCGCGTAATCTGCTGCTTGCAAACAAAAAAACCACCGCTACCAGCGG
TGGTTTGTTTGCCGGATCAAGAGCTACCAACTCTTTTTCCGAAGGTAACTGGCTTCAGCAGAGCGCAGAT
ACCAAATACTGTCCTTCTAGTGTAGCCGTAGTTAGGCCACCACTTCAAGAACTCTGTAGCACCGCCTACA
TACCTCGCTCTGCTAATCCTGTTACCAGTGGCTGCTGCCAGTGGCGATAAGTCGTGTCTTACCGGGTTGG
ACTCAAGACGATAGTTACCGGATAAGGCGCAGCGGTCGGGCTGAACGGGGGGTTCGTGCACACAGCCCAG
CTTGGAGCGAACGACCTACACCGAACTGAGATACCTACAGCGTGAGCTATGAGAAAGCGCCACGCTTCCC
GAAGGGAGAAAGGCGGACAGGTATCCGGTAAGCGGCAGGGTCGGAACAGGAGAGCGCACGAGGGAGCTTC
CAGGGGGAAACGCCTGGTATCTTTATAGTCCTGTCGGGTTTCGCCACCTCTGACTTGAGCGTCGATTTTT
GTGATGCTCGTCAGGGGGGCGGAGCCTATGGAAAAACGCCAGCAACGCGGCCTTTTTACGGTTCCTGGCC
TTTTGCTGGCCTTTTGCTCACATGTTCTTTCCTGCGTTAGGACCCAACGCTGCCCGAGATGCGCCGCGTG
CGGCTGCTGGAGATGGCGGACGCGATGGATATGTTCTGCCACCTGCGACTCAAACTTCTGATCTGGGATG
GCACGGGGGTGTGGCTCTGTCAGCGCCGGTTGCACCGGGGGCATTTTTATTGGCCAAAGCCCGGGGATGA
TCGGTTTATCATGAGTGCCGAACACTGGCAGTGGCTGACCACCGGGGTTGACTGGCAGAGGCTCTGCGCC
AAGCCACAGGCCCACTGGCAAGTGTGAGATTTTTCAGGATTTCGTCTTGAAAAATCAGCACATGCAGCCT
GGGGTTTGGTATAATCAACCTCATGATTTCAAACGCAGAAACCGGTCATTCATCCCCTGAAACGCCCTCC
GTGGCGTGGCTGATTGCGCAACTGGAACTGCGGGATTCTGAGTTGGCAAAACTTGATGCGGCACTGGTGC
AACGCAATCAAGACATCCGCCATTTAACCCAAAATCTTCATGCCAAAGACATCAAGATCAAGGCACTCAC
CCATGAACTGGCGTATTACCGCCGTATCCGCTTCGGGGCCAAAACCGAGGCCATGAGTGCCGAGCAACTG
CACCTGTTCGAAGACGATCTGGCCGAGGTAGTAAGCTTAGATCGACCTGCAGGGGGGGGGGGAAAGCCAC
GTTGTGTCTCAAAATC
Features (pLannotate 1.2.2; 14 found; start..end, strand, type, name):
     87..902     +  CDS            KanR: aminoglycoside phosphotransferase; aph(3')-Ia; confers resistance to kanamycin in bacteria or G418 (Geneticin®) in eukaryotes
   1062..1102    -  CDS            rop (fragment): Rop protein, which maintains plasmids at low copy number; rop
   1146..1223    +  promoter       lacIq promoter: lacI (mutant); In the lacIq allele, a single base change in the promoter boosts expression of the lacI gene about 10-fold.
   1224..2306    +  CDS            lacI: lac repressor; lacI; The lac repressor binds to the lac operator to inhibit transcription in E. coli. This inhibition can be relieved by adding lactose or isopropyl-β-D-thiogalactopyranoside (IPTG).
   2348..2365    +  promoter       tet promoter (fragment): E. coli promoter for tetracycline efflux protein gene
   2361..2462    -  CDS            yciV (fragment): RNAAM_ECOLI - Also known as trpH From Escherichia coli (strain K12).
   2538..2567    +  promoter       trc promoter: strong E. coli promoter; hybrid between the trp and lac UV5 promoters
   2575..2591    +  protein_bind   lac operator: The lac repressor binds to the lac operator to inhibit transcription in E. coli. This inhibition can be relieved by adding lactose or isopropyl-β-D-thiogalactopyranoside (IPTG). lac repressor encoded by lacI
   2618..5221    +  CDS            csoS2: CSOS2_HALNC - Experimental evidence at protein level: Swiss-Prot protein existence level 1. Unlike beta-carboxysomes, alpha-carboxysomes (Cb) can form without cargo protein. CsoS2 is essential for Cb formation and is also capable of targeting foreign proteins to the Cb. The Cb shell assembles with the aid of CsoS2; CsoS1A, CsoS1B and CsoS1C form the majority of the shell while CsoS4A and CsoS4B form vertices. CsoS1D forms pseudohexamers that probably control metabolite flux into and out of the shell. From Halothiobacillus neapolitanus (strain ATCC 23641 / c2) (Thiobacillus neapolitanus).
   5299..5414    +  ncRNA          5S rRNA: Accession: RF00001 - 5S ribosomal RNA
   5418..5504    +  terminator     rrnB T1 terminator: Escherichia coli rrnB; transcription terminator T1 from the E. coli rrnB gene
   5596..5623    +  terminator     rrnB T2 terminator: transcription terminator T2 from the E. coli rrnB gene
   6253..6368    -  CDS            TcR (fragment): tetracycline efflux protein; tet; confers resistance to tetracycline
   6446..7034    +  rep_origin     ori: high-copy-number ColE1/pMB1/pBR322/pUC origin of replication
