[The description below was written by a language model from this plasmid's Addgene catalogue record and pLannotate feature annotations shown in this document.]
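Description:
pJB43 is a bacterial expression and genome-integration plasmid built on the pSAV108 backbone, described as an E. coli/Halothiobacillus neapolitanus shuttle vector. In E. coli it replicates from a ColE1/pMB1-type origin and is selected with kanamycin through an aph(3')-Ia aminoglycoside phosphotransferase gene. According to the record, the gene of interest and this kanamycin marker are inserted together into a neutral site on the H. neapolitanus chromosome. The homology regions that would direct this integration are not annotated in the feature table, so their positions and identity cannot be stated. Several small annotated fragments (rop, tet promoter, TcR, yciV) appear to be leftovers from earlier vector construction rather than functional parts.

The payload is wild-type csoS2 from H. neapolitanus, cloned by Golden Gate assembly and described as retaining its frameshift site. CsoS2 is an intrinsically disordered protein essential for assembly of the α-carboxysome shell. Keeping the frameshift site presumably preserves the native translational behaviour at that position, although the record does not elaborate. Expression is driven by the trc promoter, a strong trp/lac hybrid, followed by a lac operator. The plasmid also carries lacI under the lacIq promoter, so transcription is repressed until relieved by IPTG. Downstream, a 5S rRNA segment and the rrnB T1 and T2 terminators end transcription.

The construct is suited to inducible expression of wild-type CsoS2 from a chromosomal locus in H. neapolitanus. Given the associated work on CsoS2 motifs in α-carboxysome assembly, it likely serves as the wild-type reference for variant constructs, though the record does not say so.
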