Addgene plasmid #226302: pJB43
Purpose: E. coli and H. neapolitanus shuttle vector; integrates the gene of interest and a kanamycin resistance marker into a neutral site on the H. neapolitanus genome.
Depositing lab: David Savage. Depositing organization: University of California, Berkeley. Publication: Conserved and repetitive motifs in an intrinsically disordered protein drive ⍺-carboxysome assembly. Turnsek JB, Oltrogge LM, Savage DF. J Biol Chem. 2024 Jul 4;300(8):107532. doi: 10.1016/j.jbc.2024.107532. PubMed 38971311.
Backbone
  Vector backbone: pSAV108
  Backbone manufacturer: Savage Lab
  Vector type: Bacterial Expression
Growth in bacteria
  Bacterial resistance: Kanamycin, 50 μg/mL
  Growth temperature: 37°C
  Growth strain: DH5alpha
  Copy number: Unknown
Gene/Insert
  Gene/Insert name: WT CsoS2, frameshift site intact
  Species: H. neapolitanus
  Insert size (bp): 2613
  Promoter: pTRC
  Cloning method: Golden Gate
Terms and licenses: Academic/Nonprofit Terms; Industry Terms: Not Available to Industry
How to cite: pJB43 was a gift from David Savage (Addgene plasmid # 226302 ; http://n2t.net/addgene:226302 ; RRID:Addgene_226302)
